>Addgene plasmid #123934 | MTK0_019 | addgene full sequence | sequence record 250089 | Addgene NGS Result
AATCCAGCTTTTGTTCCCTTTAGTGAGGGTTAATTCCGAGCGGCCGCGATTATCAAAAAGGATCTTCACC
TAGATCCTTTTAAATTAAAAATGAAGTTTTAAATCAATCTAAAGTATATATGAGTAAACTTGGTCTGACA
GTTACCAATGCTTAATCAGTGAGGCACCTATCTCAGCGATCTGTCTATTTCGTTCATCCATAGTTGCCTG
ACTCCCCGTCGTGTAGATAACTACGATACGGGAGGGCTTACCATCTGGCCCCAGTGCTGCAATGATACCG
CGGGACCCACGCTCACCGGCTCCAGATTTATCAGCAATAAACCAGCCAGCCGGAAGGGCCGAGCGCAGAA
GTGGTCCTGCAACTTTATCCGCCTCCATCCAGTCTATTAATTGTTGCCGGGAAGCTAGAGTAAGTAGTTC
GCCAGTTAATAGTTTGCGCAACGTTGTTGCCATTGCTACAGGCATCGTGGTGTCACGCTCGTCGTTTGGT
ATGGCTTCATTCAGCTCCGGTTCCCAACGATCAAGGCGAGTTACATGATCCCCCATGTTGTGCAAAAAAG
CGGTTAGCTCCTTCGGTCCTCCGATCGTTGTCAGAAGTAAGTTGGCCGCAGTGTTATCACTCATGGTTAT
GGCAGCACTGCATAATTCTCTTACTGTCATGCCATCCGTAAGATGCTTTTCTGTGACTGGTGAGTACTCA
ACCAAGTCATTCTGAGAATAGTGTATGCGGCGACCGAGTTGCTCTTGCCCGGCGTCAATACGGGATAATA
CCGCGCCACATAGCAGAACTTTAAAAGTGCTCATCATTGGAAAACGTTCTTCGGGGCGAAAACTCTCAAG
GATCTTACCGCTGTTGAGATCCAGTTCGATGTAACCCACTCGTGCACCCAACTGATCTTCAGCATCTTTT
ACTTTCACCAGCGTTTCTGGGTGAGCAAAAACAGGAAGGCAAAATGCCGCAAAAAAGGGAATAAGGGCGA
CACGGAAATGTTGAATACTCATACTCTTCCTTTTTCAATATTATTGAAGCATTTATCAGGGTTATTGTCT
CATGAGCGGATACATATTTGAATGTATTTAGAAAAATAAACAAATAGGGGTTCCGCGCACATTTCCCCGA
AAAGTGCCACCTGTCATGACCAAAATCCCTTAACGTGAGTTTTCGTTCCACTGAGCGTCAGACCCCGTAG
AAAAGATCAAAGGATCTTCTTGAGATCCTTTTTTTCTGCGCGTAATCTGCTGCTTGCAAACAAAAAAACC
ACCGCTACCAGCGGTGGTTTGTTTGCCGGATCAAGAGCTACCAACTCTTTTTCCGAAGGTAACTGGCTTC
AGCAGAGCGCAGATACCAAATACTGTTCTTCTAGTGTAGCCGTAGTTAGGCCACCACTTCAAGAACTCTG
TAGCACCGCCTACATACCTCGCTCTGCTAATCCTGTTACCAGTGGCTGCTGCCAGTGGCGATAAGTCGTG
TCTTACCGGGTTGGACTCAAGACGATAGTTACCGGATAAGGCGCAGCGGTCGGGCTGAACGGGGGGTTCG
TGCACACAGCCCAGCTTGGAGCGAACGACCTACACCGAACTGAGATACCTACAGCGTGAGCTATGAGAAA
GCGCCACGCTTCCCGAAGGGAGAAAGGCGGACAGGTATCCGGTAAGCGGCAGGGTCGGAACAGGAGAGCG
CACGAGGGAGCTTCCAGGGGGAAACGCCTGGTATCTTTATAGTCCTGTCGGGTTTCGCCACCTCTGACTT
GAGCGTCGATTTTTGTGATGCTCGTCAGGGGGGCGGAGCCTATGGAAAAACGCCAGCAACGCGGCCTTTT
TACGGTTCCTGGCCTTTTGCTGGCCTTTTGCTCACATGTTCTTTCCTGCGTTATCCCCTGATTCTGTGGA
TAACCGTGCGGCCGCCAATTAATACGACTCACTATAGGGCGAATTGGGGCGCGCCATTCTAGATTAACCC
TAGAAAGATAGTCTGCGTAAAATTGACGCATGCATTCTTGAAATATTGCTCTCTCTTTCTAAATAGCGCG
AATCCGTCGCTGTGCATTTAGGACATCTCAGTCGCCGCTTGGAGCTCCCGTGAGGCGTGCTTGTCAATGC
GGTAAGTGTCACTGATTTTGAACTATAACGACCGCGTGAGTCAAAATGACGCATGATTATCTTTTACGTG
ACTTTTAAGATTTAACTCATACGATAATTATATTGTTATTTCATGTTCTACTTACGTGATAACTTATTAT
ATATATATTTTCTTGTTATAGATATCAACTAGAATGCTAGCATGGGCCCAGATCTCCATGGGCCCTGAAT
TCGCATCTAGAACGGGGTCATCACGGCTCATCATGCGCCAAACAAATGTGTGCAATACACGCTCGGATGA
CTGCATGATGACCGCACTGACTGGGGACAGCAGATCCACCTAAGCCTGTGAGAGAAGCAGACACCCGACA
GATCAAGGCAGTTACGTCTCACCAAACCAGATGTCAACACAGCTACAACGACTAGAGATCTATGTGAGGA
TCCTAACTCGAGATCGAGCTGGATGTGAGACGATAAATCGCAGCCAAGTGAGTGAATAGATGACGCACCA
CGGTCAGACACGGCCACATCGTATCTCACAGGAGCAAGCGCGATAGGAGCACTCACACATAGTACGGTGA
TCCGCTGACTCCTTTGCCCAAATAAGACGTGAGCCACTAGTGCACTGCAGTACAGCGGTGGGCTCTATGG
GGTACCTACGTAGGTACATAACTTACGGTAAATGGCCCGCCTGGCTGACCGCCCAACGACCCCCGCCCAT
TGACGTCAATAATGACGTATGTTCCCATAGTAACGCCAATAGGGACTTTCCATTGACGTCAATGGGTGGA
GTATTTACGGTAAACTGCCCACTTGGCAGTACATCAAGTGTATCATATGCCAAGTACGCCCCCTATTGAC
GTCAATGACGGTAAATGGCCCGCCTGGCATTATGCCCAGTACATGACCTTATGGGACTTTCCTACTTGGC
AGTACATCTACGTATTAGTCATCGCTATTACCATGGTGATGCGGTTTTGGCAGTACATCAATGGGCGTGG
ATAGCGGTTTGACTCACGGGGATTTCCAAGTCTCCACCCCATTGACGTCAATGGGAGTTTGTTTTGGCAC
CAAAATCAACGGGACTTTCCAAAATGTCGTAACAACTCCGCCCCATTGACGCAAATGGGCGGTAGGCGTG
TACGGTGGGAGGTCTATATAAGCAGAGCTCGTTTAGTGAACCGTCAGATAATGAGCGAGCTGATTAAGGA
GAACATGCACATGAAGCTGTACATGGAGGGCACCGTGGACAACCATCACTTCAAGTGCACATCCGAGGGC
GAAGGCAAGCCCTACGAGGGCACCCAGACCATGAGAATCAAGGTGGTCGAGGGCGGCCCTCTCCCCTTCG
CCTTCGACATCCTGGCTACTAGCTTCCTCTACGGCAGCAAGACCTTCATCAACCACACCCAGGGCATCCC
CGACTTCTTCAAGCAGTCCTTCCCTGAGGGCTTCACATGGGAGAGAGTCACCACATACGAAGACGGGGGC
GTGCTGACCGCTACCCAGGACACCAGCCTCCAGGACGGCTGCCTCATCTACAACGTCAAGATCAGAGGGG
TGAACTTCACATCCAACGGCCCTGTGATGCAGAAGAAAACACTCGGCTGGGAGGCCTTCACCGAAACGCT
GTACCCCGCTGACGGCGGCCTGGAAGGCAGAAACGACATGGCCCTGAAGCTCGTGGGCGGGAGCCATCTG
ATCGCAAACATCAAGACCACATATAGATCCAAGAAACCCGCTAAGAACCTCAAGATGCCTGGCGTCTACT
ATGTGGACTACAGACTGGAAAGAATCAAGGAGGCCAACAACGAAACCTACGTCGAGCAGCACGAGGTGGC
AGTGGCCAGATACTGCGACCTCCCTAGCAAACTGGGGCACAAGCTTAATCCCAAGAAGAAGAGGAAGGTG
GAGGACGCCCGTACGAGTACTGGAAGCGGAGAGGGCAGAGGAAGTCTGCTAACATGCGGTGACGTCGAGG
AGAATCCTGGACCTGGATCCATGGCCAAGCCTTTGTCTCAAGAAGAATCCACCCTCATTGAAAGAGCAAC
GGCTACAATCAACAGCATCCCCATCTCTGAAGACTACAGCGTCGCCAGCGCAGCTCTCTCTAGCGACGGC
CGCATCTTCACTGGTGTCAATGTATATCATTTTACTGGGGGACCTTGTGCAGAACTCGTGGTGCTGGGCA
CTGCTGCTGCTGCGGCAGCTGGCAACCTGACTTGTATCGTCGCGATCGGAAATGAGAACAGGGGCATCTT
GAGCCCCTGCGGACGGTGCCGACAGGTGCTTCTCGATCTGCATCCTGGGATCAAAGCCATAGTGAAGGAC
AGTGATGGACAGCCGACGGCAGTTGGGATTCGTGAATTGCTGCCCTCTGGTTATGTGTGGGAGGGCTAAC
TCGAGCGACGCCTCGACTGTGCCTTCTAGTTGCCAGCCATCTGTTGTTTGCCCCTCCCCCGTGCCTTCCT
TGACCCTGGAAGGTGCCACTCCCACTGTCCTTTCCTAATAAAATGAGGAAATTGCATCGCATTGTCTGAG
TAGGTGTCATTCTATTCTGGGGGGTGGGGTGGGGCAGGACAGCAAGGGGGAGGATTGGGAAGACAATAGC
AGGCATGCTGGGGATGCGGTGGGCTCTATGAGTATCGATACTAGTTAAAAGTTTTGTTACTTTATAGAAG
AAATTTTGAGTTTTTGTTTTTTTTTAATAAATAAATAAACATAAATAAATTGTTTGTTGAATTTATTATT
AGTATGTAAGTGTAAATATAATAAAACTTAATATCTATTCAAATTAATAAATAAACCTCGATATACAGAC
CGATAAAACACATGCGTCAATTTTACGCATGATTATCTTTAACGTACGTCACAATATGATTATCTTTCTA
GGGTTAATCTAGTATACGCGTATGCGGCCGCTTAATT
Features (pLannotate 1.2.2; 10 found; start..end, strand, type, name):
     17..35      -  promoter       T3 promoter: promoter for bacteriophage T3 RNA polymerase
    142..1002    -  CDS            AmpR: β-lactamase; bla; confers resistance to ampicillin, carbenicillin, and related antibiotics
   1003..1107    -  promoter       AmpR promoter: bla
   1210..1798    +  rep_origin     ori: high-copy-number ColE1/pMB1/pBR322/pUC origin of replication
   1910..1928    +  promoter       T7 promoter: promoter for bacteriophage T7 RNA polymerase
   2745..3045    +  enhancer       CMV enhancer: human cytomegalovirus immediate early enhancer
   3046..3249    +  promoter       CMV promoter: human cytomegalovirus (CMV) immediate early promoter
   3271..3969    +  CDS            TagBFP: TagBFP is a basic (constitutively fluorescent) blue fluorescent protein published in 2008, derived from Entacmaea quadricolor. It is reported to be a very rapidly-maturing monomer with very low acid sensitivity.
   4081..4479    +  CDS            BSD: blasticidin S deaminase; Aspergillus terreus BSD; confers resistance to blasticidin
   4497..4704    +  polyA_signal   bGH poly(A) signal: bovine growth hormone polyadenylation signal
