[The description below was written by a language model from this plasmid's Addgene catalogue record and pLannotate feature annotations shown in this document.]
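Description:
MTK0_019 is a type 0 part from the Mammalian Toolkit (MTK), a hierarchical modular cloning system for assembling genetic circuits for mammalian cells. The catalogue describes it as carrying a synthetic "spacer" transcriptional unit flanked by the L1 and R2 connectors. In toolkits of this kind, connector sequences set the position and order in which transcriptional units are joined into multi-gene plasmids. A spacer unit bridging connector positions would therefore be expected to fill slots in an assembly that are not occupied by a functional unit, although the record does not explain the mechanism. The depositor notes that type 0 parts are generally destination vectors in the MTK. The backbone is listed as self-made, and the cloning sites are not recorded.

The annotated sequence is about 5 kb. For propagation in E. coli it carries a high-copy ColE1/pUC-type origin and an ampicillin resistance gene (β-lactamase with its own promoter), and T3 and T7 phage promoters sit on either side of this bacterial segment. The table also identifies a mammalian cassette consisting of the CMV immediate-early enhancer and promoter, a TagBFP blue fluorescent protein coding sequence, a blasticidin S deaminase (BSD) coding sequence and a bGH polyadenylation signal. This arrangement suggests one CMV-driven transcript providing both a blue fluorescent marker and blasticidin selection, but the element linking the two reading frames is not annotated. The record also does not say how this cassette relates to the "spacer" named as the insert. Neither the connectors nor any Type IIS sites are annotated, and roughly 800 bp upstream of the CMV enhancer has no assigned feature.
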