Addgene plasmid #123934: MTK0_019
Purpose: Encodes the spacer TU with connectors L1 R2 as a type 0 part to be used in the MTK system
Depositing lab: Hana El-Samad. Depositing organization: University of California, San Francisco (UCSF). Publication: A Toolkit for Rapid Modular Construction of Biological Circuits in Mammalian Cells. Fonseca JP, Bonny AR, Kumar GR, Ng AH, Town J, Wu QC, Aslankoohi E, Chen SY, Dods G, Harrigan P, Osimiri LC, Kistler AL, El-Samad H. ACS Synth Biol. 2019 Nov 15;8(11):2593-2606. doi: 10.1021/acssynbio.9b00322. Epub 2019 Nov 5. PubMed 31686495.
Backbone
  Vector backbone: self-made
  Vector type: Mammalian Expression
Growth in bacteria
  Bacterial resistance: Ampicillin, 100 μg/mL
  Growth temperature: 37°C
  Growth strain: DH5alpha
  Copy number: Unknown
Gene/Insert
  Gene/Insert name: TUL1R2 spacer
  Species: Synthetic
  Cloning method: Restriction Enzyme; 5′ cloning site unknown (unknown if destroyed); 3′ cloning site unknown (unknown if destroyed)
Terms and licenses: Academic/Nonprofit Terms; Industry Terms: Not Available to Industry
Depositor comments: Type 0 parts are generally destination vectors in the MTK Please visit https://www.biorxiv.org/content/10.1101/506188v2 for BioRxiv preprint
How to cite: MTK0_019 was a gift from Hana El-Samad (Addgene plasmid # 123934 ; http://n2t.net/addgene:123934 ; RRID:Addgene_123934)
